Addgene plasmid #86869: pcDNA5/FRT/TO-FNTB-HA
Purpose: To express FNTB with a HA tag at C terminus.
Depositing lab: Yihong Ye. Depositing organization: National Institute of Diabetes & Digestive & Kidney Diseases (NIDDK). Publication: The HECT domain ubiquitin ligase HUWE1 targets unassembled soluble proteins for degradation. Xu Y, Anderson DE, Ye Y. Cell Discov. 2016 Nov 8;2:16040. eCollection 2016. 10.1038/celldisc.2016.40 PubMed 27867533.
Backbone
  Vector backbone: pcDNA5/FRT/TO
  Backbone size w/o insert (bp): 5137
  Total vector size (bp): 6448
  Vector type: Mammalian Expression
Growth in bacteria
  Bacterial resistance: Ampicillin, 100 μg/mL
  Growth temperature: 37°C
  Growth strain: DH5alpha
  Copy number: High Copy
Gene/Insert
  Gene/Insert name: FNTB (alt names: Protein farnesyltransferase/geranylgeranyltransferase type-1 subunit beta; CAAX farnesyltransferase subunit beta)
  Species: H. sapiens (human)
  Insert size (bp): 1311
  Mutation: none
  GenBank ID: NM_002028.3.
  Entrez Gene: FNTB (a.k.a. FPTB)
  Promoter: CMV
  Tag / fusion protein: HA tag (C terminal on insert)
  Cloning method: Restriction Enzyme; 5′ cloning site BamHI (destroyed during cloning); 3′ cloning site XhoI (not destroyed)
  Sequencing primers: 5′ CMV-F; 3′ BGH-R
Terms and licenses: Academic/Nonprofit Terms; Industry Terms: Not Available to Industry
How to cite: pcDNA5/FRT/TO-FNTB-HA was a gift from Yihong Ye (Addgene plasmid # 86869 ; http://n2t.net/addgene:86869 ; RRID:Addgene_86869)
