[The description below was written by a language model from this plasmid's Addgene catalogue record and pLannotate feature annotations shown in this document.]
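Description:
pcDNA5/FRT/TO-FNTB-HA is a mammalian expression plasmid built on the pcDNA5/FRT/TO backbone. It carries the human FNTB coding sequence (about 1.3 kb, recorded as unmutated) with an HA epitope tag fused to its C terminus. FNTB encodes the beta subunit of protein farnesyltransferase, the enzyme that attaches a farnesyl group to the cysteine of C-terminal CAAX motifs. In bacteria the plasmid replicates from a high-copy ColE1/pUC-type origin and is selected with ampicillin through the AmpR (β-lactamase) cassette.

Expression is driven by the CMV immediate-early enhancer and promoter. Two short tet operator matches lie immediately downstream; the annotation software labels them as PLtetO-1 and TRE fragments. This CMV/TetO2 arrangement lets the promoter be held off in cells expressing the Tet repressor and switched on with tetracycline or doxycycline, while in cells lacking the repressor it behaves as a constitutive CMV promoter. The FNTB open reading frame is followed directly by the HA sequence, annotated as a partial 3xHA match whose length is consistent with a single HA tag, and then by the bGH polyadenylation signal.

Downstream of the expression cassette, an FRT site sits directly in front of a hygromycin resistance gene that has an SV40 poly(A) signal but no annotated promoter of its own. This layout is designed for Flp-mediated integration at a genomic FRT site in a suitable host line, where hygromycin resistance is expected only after correct recombination, giving isogenic stable lines. The plasmid can also be used for transient transfection.

The stated purpose is simply to express C-terminally HA-tagged FNTB, which allows detection or immunoprecipitation. The associated study concerns HUWE1-dependent degradation of unassembled soluble proteins. The sequenced record is 6,434 nt, slightly shorter than the listed total size of 6,448 bp.
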