Features (pLannotate 1.2.2; 22 found; start..end, strand, type, name):
     17..396     +  enhancer       CMV enhancer: human cytomegalovirus immediate early enhancer
    397..600     +  promoter       CMV promoter: human cytomegalovirus (CMV) immediate early promoter
    602..621     +  promoter       PLtetO-1 promoter (fragment): modified phage lambda PL promoter with tet operator sites (Lutz and Bujard, 1997)
    623..642     +  promoter       PLtetO-1 promoter (fragment): modified phage lambda PL promoter with tet operator sites (Lutz and Bujard, 1997)
    650..683     +  promoter       TRE3GV promoter (fragment): 3rd-generation Tet-responsive promoter that can be activated by binding of Tet-On® 3G, optimized for retroviral and lentiviral vectors
    790..2100    +  CDS            FNTB: FNTB_HUMAN - Experimental evidence at protein level: Swiss-Prot protein existence level 1. Essential subunit of the farnesyltransferase complex. Catalyzes the transfer of a farnesyl moiety from farnesyl diphosphate to a cysteine at the fourth position from the C-terminus of several proteins having the C-terminal sequence Cys-aliphatic-aliphatic-X. From Homo sapiens (Human).
   2101..2129    +  CDS            3xHA (fragment): three tandem HA epitope tags
   2174..2398    +  polyA_signal   bGH poly(A) signal: bovine growth hormone polyadenylation signal
   2402..2423    +  promoter       SV40 promoter (fragment): SV40 enhancer and early promoter
   2444..2677    +  rep_origin     f1 ori (fragment) (sequence partly withheld): f1 bacteriophage origin of replication; arrow indicates direction of (+) strand synthesis
   2682..2729    +  protein_bind   FRT: FLP-mediated recombination occurs in the 8-bp core sequence TCTAGAAA (Turan and Bode, 2011). FLP recombinase from the Saccharomyces cerevisiae 2μ plasmid
   2737..3759    +  CDS            HygR: aminoglycoside phosphotransferase from E. coli; aph(4)-Ia; confers resistance to hygromycin
   3769..3894    +  CDS            ble (fragment): BLE_KLEPN - Experimental evidence at protein level: Swiss-Prot protein existence level 1. Binding protein with a strong affinity to the bleomycin family of antibiotics. Binds to CL990; an antimitotic-antibiotic compound. From Klebsiella pneumoniae.
   3889..4010    +  polyA_signal   SV40 poly(A) signal: SV40 polyadenylation signal
   4083..4099    -  protein_bind   lac operator: The lac repressor binds to the lac operator to inhibit transcription in E. coli. This inhibition can be relieved by adding lactose or isopropyl-β-D-thiogalactopyranoside (IPTG). lac repressor encoded by lacI
   4107..4137    -  promoter       lac promoter: promoter for the E. coli lac operon
   4152..4173    -  protein_bind   CAP binding site: CAP binding activates transcription in the presence of cAMP. E. coli catabolite activator protein
   4186..4278    -  CDS            lacI (fragment): lac repressor; lacI; The lac repressor binds to the lac operator to inhibit transcription in E. coli. This inhibition can be relieved by adding lactose or isopropyl-β-D-thiogalactopyranoside (IPTG).
   4461..5049    -  rep_origin     ori: high-copy-number ColE1/pMB1/pBR322/pUC origin of replication
   5220..6080    -  CDS            AmpR: β-lactamase; bla; confers resistance to ampicillin, carbenicillin, and related antibiotics
   6081..6185    -  promoter       AmpR promoter: bla
   6244..6296    -  misc_feature   bom (fragment): basis of mobility region from pBR322
>Addgene plasmid #86869 | pcDNA5/FRT/TO-FNTB-HA | addgene full sequence | sequence record 175228 | Addgene NGS Result
GCCAGATATACGCGTTGACATTGATTATTGACTAGTTATTAATAGTAATCAATTACGGGGTCATTAGTTC
ATAGCCCATATATGGAGTTCCGCGTTACATAACTTACGGTAAATGGCCCGCCTGGCTGACCGCCCAACGA
CCCCCGCCCATTGACGTCAATAATGACGTATGTTCCCATAGTAACGCCAATAGGGACTTTCCATTGACGT
CAATGGGTGGAGTATTTACGGTAAACTGCCCACTTGGCAGTACATCAAGTGTATCATATGCCAAGTACGC
CCCCTATTGACGTCAATGACGGTAAATGGCCCGCCTGGCATTATGCCCAGTACATGACCTTATGGGACTT
TCCTACTTGGCAGTACATCTACGTATTAGTCATCGCTATTACCATGGTGATGCGGTTTTGGCAGTACATC
AATGGGCGTGGATAGCGGTTTGACTCACGGGGATTTCCAAGTCTCCACCCCATTGACGTCAATGGGAGTT
TGTTTTGGCACCAAAATCAACGGGACTTTCCAAAATGTCGTAACAACTCCGCCCCATTGACGCAAATGGG
CGGTAGGCGTGTACGGTGGGAGGTCTATATAAGCAGAGCTCTCCCTATCAGTGATAGAGATCTCCCTATC
AGTGATAGAGATCGTCGACGAGCTCGTTTAGTGAACCGTCAGATCGCCTGGAGACGCCATCCACGCTGTT
TTGACCTCCATAGAAGACACCGGGACCGATCCAGCCTCCGGACTCTAGCGTTTAAACTTAAGCTTGGTAC
CGAGCTCGGATCTACCGCCATGGCTTCTCCGAGTTCTTTCACCTACTATTGCCCTCCATCTTCCTCCCCC
GTCTGGTCAGAGCCGCTGTACAGTCTGAGGCCCGAGCACGCGCGAGAGCGGTTGCAGGACGACTCGGTGG
AAACAGTCACGTCCATAGAACAGGCAAAAGTAGAAGAAAAGATCCAAGAGGTCTTCAGTTCTTACAAGTT
CAACCACCTTGTACCAAGGCTTGTTTTGCAGAGGGAGAAGCACTTCCATTATCTGAAAAGAGGCCTTCGA
CAACTGACAGATGCCTATGAGTGTCTGGATGCCAGCCGCCCATGGCTCTGCTATTGGATCCTGCACAGCT
TGGAACTGCTAGATGAACCCATCCCCCAGATAGTGGCTACAGATGTGTGTCAGTTCCTGGAGCTGTGTCA
GAGCCCAGAAGGTGGCTTTGGAGGAGGACCCGGTCAGTATCCACACCTTGCACCCACATATGCAGCAGTC
AATGCATTGTGCATCATTGGCACCGAGGAGGCCTATGACATCATTAACAGAGAGAAGCTTCTTCAGTATT
TGTACTCCCTGAAGCAACCTGACGGCTCCTTTCTCATGCATGTCGGAGGTGAGGTGGATGTGAGAAGCGC
ATACTGTGCTGCCTCCGTAGCCTCGCTGACCAACATCATCACTCCAGACCTCTTTGAGGGCACTGCTGAA
TGGATAGCAAGGTGTCAGAACTGGGAAGGTGGCATTGGCGGGGTACCAGGGATGGAAGCCCATGGTGGCT
ATACCTTCTGTGGCCTGGCCGCGCTGGTAATCCTCAAGAGGGAACGTTCCTTGAACTTGAAGAGCTTATT
ACAATGGGTGACAAGCCGGCAGATGCGATTTGAAGGAGGATTTCAGGGCCGCTGCAACAAGCTGGTGGAT
GGCTGCTACTCCTTCTGGCAGGCGGGGCTCCTGCCCCTGCTCCACCGCGCACTGCACGCCCAAGGTGACC
CTGCCCTTAGCATGAGCCACTGGATGTTCCATCAGCAGGCCCTGCAGGAGTACATCCTGATGTGCTGCCA
GTGCCCTGCGGGGGGGCTTCTGGATAAACCTGGCAAGTCGCGTGATTTCTACCACACCTGCTACTGCCTG
AGCGGCCTGTCCATAGCCCAGCACTTCGGCAGCGGAGCCATGTTGCATGATGTGGTCCTGGGTGTGCCCG
AAAACGCTCTGCAGCCCACTCACCCAGTGTACAACATTGGACCAGACAAGGTGATCCAGGCCACTACATA
CTTTCTACAGAAGCCAGTCCCAGGTTTTGAGGAGCTTAAGGATGAGACATCGGCAGAGCCTGCAACCGAC
TACCCATACGATGTTCCAGATTACGCTTAACTCGAGTCTAGAGGGCCCGTTTAAACCCGCTGATCAGCCT
CGACTGTGCCTTCTAGTTGCCAGCCATCTGTTGTTTGCCCCTCCCCCGTGCCTTCCTTGACCCTGGAAGG
TGCCACTCCCACTGTCCTTTCCTAATAAAATGAGGAAATTGCATCGCATTGTCTGAGTAGGTGTCATTCT
ATTCTGGGGGGTGGGGTGGGGCAGGACAGCAAGGGGGAGGATTGGGAAGACAATAGCAGGCATGCTGGGG
ATGCGGTGGGCTCTATGGCTTCTGAGGCGGAAAGAACCAGCTGGGGCTCTAGGGGGTATCCCC
[124 nt withheld, positions 2444-2567]
C
[91 nt withheld, positions 2569-2659]
AGGGTGATGGTTCACGTACCTAGAAGTTCCTATTCCGAAGTTCCTATTCTCTAGAAAGTATAGGAACTTC
CTTGGCCAAAAAGCCTGAACTCACCGCGACGTCTGTCGAGAAGTTTCTGATCGAAAAGTTCGACAGCGTC
TCCGACCTGATGCAGCTCTCGGAGGGCGAAGAATCTCGTGCTTTCAGCTTCGATGTAGGAGGGCGTGGAT
ATGTCCTGCGGGTAAATAGCTGCGCCGATGGTTTCTACAAAGATCGTTATGTTTATCGGCACTTTGCATC
GGCCGCGCTCCCGATTCCGGAAGTGCTTGACATTGGGGAATTCAGCGAGAGCCTGACCTATTGCATCTCC
CGCCGTGCACAGGGTGTCACGTTGCAAGACCTGCCTGAAACCGAACTGCCCGCTGTTCTGCAGCCGGTCG
CGGAGGCCATGGATGCGATCGCTGCGGCCGATCTTAGCCAGACGAGCGGGTTCGGCCCATTCGGACCGCA
AGGAATCGGTCAATACACTACATGGCGTGATTTCATATGCGCGATTGCTGATCCCCATGTGTATCACTGG
CAAACTGTGATGGACGACACCGTCAGTGCGTCCGTCGCGCAGGCTCTCGATGAGCTGATGCTTTGGGCCG
AGGACTGCCCCGAAGTCCGGCACCTCGTGCACGCGGATTTCGGCTCCAACAATGTCCTGACGGACAATGG
CCGCATAACAGCGGTCATTGACTGGAGCGAGGCGATGTTCGGGGATTCCCAATACGAGGTCGCCAACATC
TTCTTCTGGAGGCCGTGGTTGGCTTGTATGGAGCAGCAGACGCGCTACTTCGAGCGGAGGCATCCGGAGC
TTGCAGGATCGCCGCGGCTCCGGGCGTATATGCTCCGCATTGGTCTTGACCAACTCTATCAGAGCTTGGT
TGACGGCAATTTCGATGATGCAGCTTGGGCGCAGGGTCGATGCGACGCAATCGTCCGATCCGGAGCCGGG
ACTGTCGGGCGTACACAAATCGCCCGCAGAAGCGCGGCCGTCTGGACCGATGGCTGTGTAGAAGTACTCG
CCGATAGTGGAAACCGACGCCCCAGCACTCGTCCGAGGGCAAAGGAATAGCACGTACTACGAGATTTCGA
TTCCACCGCCGCCTTCTATGAAAGGTTGGGCTTCGGAATCGTTTTCCGGGACGCCGGCTGGATGATCCTC
CAGCGCGGGGATCTCATGCTGGAGTTCTTCGCCCACCCCAACTTGTTTATTGCAGCTTATAATGGTTACA
AATAAAGCAATAGCATCACAAATTTCACAAATAAAGCATTTTTTTCACTGCATTCTAGTTGTGGTTTGTC
CAAACTCATCAATGTATCTTATCATGTCTGTATACCGTCGACCTCTAGCTAGAGCTTGGCGTAATCATGG
TCATAGCTGTTTCCTGTGTGAAATTGTTATCCGCTCACAATTCCACACAACATACGAGCCGGAAGCATAA
AGTGTAAAGCCTGGGGTGCCTAATGAGTGAGCTAACTCACATTAATTGCGTTGCGCTCACTGCCCGCTTT
CCAGTCGGGAAACCTGTCGTGCCAGCTGCATTAATGAATCGGCCAACGCGCGGGGAGAGGCGGTTTGCGT
ATTGGGCGCTCTTCCGCTTCCTCGCTCACTGACTCGCTGCGCTCGGTCGTTCGGCTGCGGCGAGCGGTAT
CAGCTCACTCAAAGGCGGTAATACGGTTATCCACAGAATCAGGGGATAACGCAGGAAAGAACATGTGAGC
AAAAGGCCAGCAAAAGGCCAGGAACCGTAAAAAGGCCGCGTTGCTGGCGTTTTTCCATAGGCTCCGCCCC
CCTGACGAGCATCACAAAAATCGACGCTCAAGTCAGAGGTGGCGAAACCCGACAGGACTATAAAGATACC
AGGCGTTTCCCCCTGGAAGCTCCCTCGTGCGCTCTCCTGTTCCGACCCTGCCGCTTACCGGATACCTGTC
CGCCTTTCTCCCTTCGGGAAGCGTGGCGCTTTCTCATAGCTCACGCTGTAGGTATCTCAGTTCGGTGTAG
GTCGTTCGCTCCAAGCTGGGCTGTGTGCACGAACCCCCCGTTCAGCCCGACCGCTGCGCCTTATCCGGTA
ACTATCGTCTTGAGTCCAACCCGGTAAGACACGACTTATCGCCACTGGCAGCAGCCACTGGTAACAGGAT
TAGCAGAGCGAGGTATGTAGGCGGTGCTACAGAGTTCTTGAAGTGGTGGCCTAACTACGGCTACACTAGA
AGAACAGTATTTGGTATCTGCGCTCTGCTGAAGCCAGTTACCTTCGGAAAAAGAGTTGGTAGCTCTTGAT
CCGGCAAACAAACCACCGCTGGTAGCGGTGGTTTTTTTGTTTGCAAGCAGCAGATTACGCGCAGAAAAAA
AGGATCTCAAGAAGATCCTTTGATCTTTTCTACGGGGTCTGACGCTCAGTGGAACGAAAACTCACGTTAA
GGGATTTTGGTCATGAGATTATCAAAAAGGATCTTCACCTAGATCCTTTTAAATTAAAAATGAAGTTTTA
AATCAATCTAAAGTATATATGAGTAAACTTGGTCTGACAGTTACCAATGCTTAATCAGTGAGGCACCTAT
CTCAGCGATCTGTCTATTTCGTTCATCCATAGTTGCCTGACTCCCCGTCGTGTAGATAACTACGATACGG
GAGGGCTTACCATCTGGCCCCAGTGCTGCAATGATACCGCGAGACCCACGCTCACCGGCTCCAGATTTAT
CAGCAATAAACCAGCCAGCCGGAAGGGCCGAGCGCAGAAGTGGTCCTGCAACTTTATCCGCCTCCATCCA
GTCTATTAATTGTTGCCGGGAAGCTAGAGTAAGTAGTTCGCCAGTTAATAGTTTGCGCAACGTTGTTGCC
ATTGCTACAGGCATCGTGGTGTCACGCTCGTCGTTTGGTATGGCTTCATTCAGCTCCGGTTCCCAACGAT
CAAGGCGAGTTACATGATCCCCCATGTTGTGCAAAAAAGCGGTTAGCTCCTTCGGTCCTCCGATCGTTGT
CAGAAGTAAGTTGGCCGCAGTGTTATCACTCATGGTTATGGCAGCACTGCATAATTCTCTTACTGTCATG
CCATCCGTAAGATGCTTTTCTGTGACTGGTGAGTACTCAACCAAGTCATTCTGAGAATAGTGTATGCGGC
GACCGAGTTGCTCTTGCCCGGCGTCAATACGGGATAATACCGCGCCACATAGCAGAACTTTAAAAGTGCT
CATCATTGGAAAACGTTCTTCGGGGCGAAAACTCTCAAGGATCTTACCGCTGTTGAGATCCAGTTCGATG
TAACCCACTCGTGCACCCAACTGATCTTCAGCATCTTTTACTTTCACCAGCGTTTCTGGGTGAGCAAAAA
CAGGAAGGCAAAATGCCGCAAAAAAGGGAATAAGGGCGACACGGAAATGTTGAATACTCATACTCTTCCT
TTTTCAATATTATTGAAGCATTTATCAGGGTTATTGTCTCATGAGCGGATACATATTTGAATGTATTTAG
AAAAATAAACAAATAGGGGTTCCGCGCACATTTCCCCGAAAAGTGCCACCTGACGTCGACGGATCGGGAG
ATCTCCCGATCCCCTATGGTGCACTCTCAGTACAATCTGCTCTGATGCCGCATAGTTAAGCCAGTATCTG
CTCCCTGCTTGTGTGTTGGAGGTCGCTGAGTAGTGCGCGAGCAAAATTTAAGCTACAACAAGGCAAGGCT
TGACCGACAATTGCATGAAGAATCTGCTTAGGGTTAGGCGTTTTGCGCTGCTTCGCGATGTACGG
