>Addgene plasmid #86869 | pcDNA5/FRT/TO-FNTB-HA | depositor partial sequence | sequence record 175229 | CMV-F
AGCAGAGCTCTCCCTATCAGTGATAGAGATCTCCCTATCAGTGATAGAGATCGTCGACGAGCTCGTTTAG
TGAACCGTCAGATCGCCTGGAGACGCCATCCACGCTGTTTTGACCTCCATAGAAGACACCGGGACCGATC
CAGCCTCCGGACTCTAGCGTTTAAACTTAAGCTTGGTACCGAGCTCGGATCTACCGCCATGGCTTCTCCG
AGTTCTTTCACCTACTATTGCCCTCCATCTTCCTCCCCCGTCTGGTCAGAGCCGCTGTACAGTCTGAGGC
CCGAGCACGCGCGAGAGCGGTTGCAGGACGACTCGGTGGAAACAGTCACGTCCATAGAACAGGCAAAAGT
AGAAGAAAAGATCCAAGAGGTCTTCAGTTCTTACAAGTTCAACCACCTTGTACCAAGGCTTGTTTTGCAG
AGGGAGAAGCACTTCCATTATCTGAAAAGAGGCCTTCGACAACTGACAGATGCCTATGAGTGTCTGGATG
CCAGCCGCCCATGGCTCTGCTATTGGATCCTGCACAGCTTGGAACTGCTAGATGAACCCATCCCCCAGAT
AGTGGCTACAGATGTGTGTCAGTTCCTGGAGCTGTGTCAGAGCCCAGAAGGTGGCTTTGGAGGAGGACCC
GGTCAGTATCCACACCTTGCACCCACATATGCAGCAGTCAATGCATTGTGCATCATTGGCACCGAGGAGG
CCTATGACATCATTAACAGAGAGAAGCTTCTTCAGTATTTGTACTCCCTGAAGCAACCTGACGGCTCCTT
TCTCATGCATGTCGGAGGTGAGGTGGATGTGAGAAGCGCATACTGTGCTGCCTCCGTAGCCTCGCTGACC
AACATCATCACTCCAGACCTCTTTGAGGGCACTGCTGAATGGATAGCAAGGTGTCAGAACTGGGAAGGTG
GCATTGGCGGGGTACCAGGGATGGAAGCCCATGGTGGCTATACCTTCTGTGGCCTGGCCGCGCTGGTAAT
CCTCAAGAGGGAACGTTCCTTGAACTTGAAGAGCTTATTACAATGGGTGACAAGCCGGCAGATGCGATTT
GAAGGAGGATTTCAGGGCCGCTGCAACAAGCTGGTGGATGGCTGCTACTCCTTCTGG
