>Addgene plasmid #86869 | pcDNA5/FRT/TO-FNTB-HA | depositor partial sequence | sequence record 175230 | BGH-R
CTTCGACAACTGACAGATGCCTATGAGTGTCTGGATGCCAGCCGCCCATGGCTCTGCTATTGGATCCTGC
ACAGCTTGGAACTGCTAGATGAACCCATCCCCCAGATAGTGGCTACAGATGTGTGTCAGTTCCTGGAGCT
GTGTCAGAGCCCAGAAGGTGGCTTTGGAGGAGGACCCGGTCAGTATCCACACCTTGCACCCACATATGCA
GCAGTCAATGCATTGTGCATCATTGGCACCGAGGAGGCCTATGACATCATTAACAGAGAGAAGCTTCTTC
AGTATTTGTACTCCCTGAAGCAACCTGACGGCTCCTTTCTCATGCATGTCGGAGGTGAGGTGGATGTGAG
AAGCGCATACTGTGCTGCCTCCGTAGCCTCGCTGACCAACATCATCACTCCAGACCTCTTTGAGGGCACT
GCTGAATGGATAGCAAGGTGTCAGAACTGGGAAGGTGGCATTGGCGGGGTACCAGGGATGGAAGCCCATG
GTGGCTATACCTTCTGTGGCCTGGCCGCGCTGGTAATCCTCAAGAGGGAACGTTCCTTGAACTTGAAGAG
CTTATTACAATGGGTGACAAGCCGGCAGATGCGATTTGAAGGAGGATTTCAGGGCCGCTGCAACAAGCTG
GTGGATGGCTGCTACTCCTTCTGGCAGGCGGGGCTCCTGCCCCTGCTCCACCGCGCACTGCACGCCCAAG
GTGACCCTGCCCTTAGCATGAGCCACTGGATGTTCCATCAGCAGGCCCTGCAGGAGTACATCCTGATGTG
CTGCCAGTGCCCTGCGGGGGGGCTTCTGGATAAACCTGGCAAGTCGCGTGATTTCTACCACACCTGCTAC
TGCCTGAGCGGCCTGTCCATAGCCCAGCACTTCGGCAGCGGAGCCATGTTGCATGATGTGGTCCTGGGTG
TGCCCGAAAACGCTCTGCAGCCCACTCACCCAGTGTACAACATTGGACCAGACAAGGTGATCCAGGCCAC
TACATACTTTCTACAGAAGCCAGTCCCAGGTTTTGAGGAGCTTAAGGATGAGACATCGGCAGAGCCTGCA
ACCGACTACCCATACGATGTTCCAGATTACGCTTAACTCGAGTCTAGAG
